>Addgene plasmid #17479 | pLenti X2 Neo/pTER shEGFP#1 (w21-2) | depositor full sequence | sequence record 8644 | Author sequence
CAGGTGGCACTTTTCGGGGAAATGTGCGCGGAACCCCTATTTGTTTATTTTTCTAAATACATTCAAATAT
GTATCCGCTCATGAGACAATAACCCTGATAAATGCTTCAATAATATTGAAAAAGGAAGAGTATGAGTATT
CAACATTTCCGTGTCGCCCTTATTCCCTTTTTTGCGGCATTTTGCCTTCCTGTTTTTGCTCACCCAGAAA
CGCTGGTGAAAGTAAAAGATGCTGAAGATCAGTTGGGTGCACGAGTGGGTTACATCGAACTGGATCTCAA
CAGCGGTAAGATCCTTGAGAGTTTTCGCCCCGAAGAACGTTTTCCAATGATGAGCACTTTTAAAGTTCTG
CTATGTGGCGCGGTATTATCCCGTATTGACGCCGGGCAAGAGCAACTCGGTCGCCGCATACACTATTCTC
AGAATGACTTGGTTGAGTACTCACCAGTCACAGAAAAGCATCTTACGGATGGCATGACAGTAAGAGAATT
ATGCAGTGCTGCCATAACCATGAGTGATAACACTGCGGCCAACTTACTTCTGACAACGATCGGAGGACCG
AAGGAGCTAACCGCTTTTTTGCACAACATGGGGGATCATGTAACTCGCCTTGATCGTTGGGAACCGGAGC
TGAATGAAGCCATACCAAACGACGAGCGTGACACCACGATGCCTGTAGCAATGGCAACAACGTTGCGCAA
ACTATTAACTGGCGAACTACTTACTCTAGCTTCCCGGCAACAATTAATAGACTGGATGGAGGCGGATAAA
GTTGCAGGACCACTTCTGCGCTCGGCCCTTCCGGCTGGCTGGTTTATTGCTGATAAATCTGGAGCCGGTG
AGCGTGGGTCTCGCGGTATCATTGCAGCACTGGGGCCAGATGGTAAGCCCTCCCGTATCGTAGTTATCTA
CACGACGGGGAGTCAGGCAACTATGGATGAACGAAATAGACAGATCGCTGAGATAGGTGCCTCACTGATT
AAGCATTGGTAACTGTCAGACCAAGTTTACTCATATATACTTTAGATTGATTTAAAACTTCATTTTTAAT
TTAAAAGGATCTAGGTGAAGATCCTTTTTGATAATCTCATGACCAAAATCCCTTAACGTGAGTTTTCGTT
CCACTGAGCGTCAGACCCCGTAGAAAAGATCAAAGGATCTTCTTGAGATCCTTTTTTTCTGCGCGTAATC
TGCTGCTTGCAAACAAAAAAACCACCGCTACCAGCGGTGGTTTGTTTGCCGGATCAAGAGCTACCAACTC
TTTTTCCGAAGGTAACTGGCTTCAGCAGAGCGCAGATACCAAATACTGTCCTTCTAGTGTAGCCGTAGTT
AGGCCACCACTTCAAGAACTCTGTAGCACCGCCTACATACCTCGCTCTGCTAATCCTGTTACCAGTGGCT
GCTGCCAGTGGCGATAAGTCGTGTCTTACCGGGTTGGACTCAAGACGATAGTTACCGGATAAGGCGCAGC
GGTCGGGCTGAACGGGGGGTTCGTGCACACAGCCCAGCTTGGAGCGAACGACCTACACCGAACTGAGATA
CCTACAGCGTGAGCTATGAGAAAGCGCCACGCTTCCCGAAGGGAGAAAGGCGGACAGGTATCCGGTAAGC
GGCAGGGTCGGAACAGGAGAGCGCACGAGGGAGCTTCCAGGGGGAAACGCCTGGTATCTTTATAGTCCTG
TCGGGTTTCGCCACCTCTGACTTGAGCGTCGATTTTTGTGATGCTCGTCAGGGGGGCGGAGCCTATGGAA
AAACGCCAGCAACGCGGCCTTTTTACGGTTCCTGGCCTTTTGCTGGCCTTTTGCTCACATGTTCTTTCCT
GCGTTATCCCCTGATTCTGTGGATAACCGTATTACCGCCTTTGAGTGAGCTGATACCGCTCGCCGCAGCC
GAACGACCGAGCGCAGCGAGTCAGTGAGCGAGGAAGCGGAAGAGCGCCCAATACGCAAACCGCCTCTCCC
CGCGCGTTGGCCGATTCATTAATGCAGCTGGCACGACAGGTTTCCCGACTGGAAAGCGGGCAGTGAGCGC
AACGCAATTAATGTGAGTTAGCTCACTCATTAGGCACCCCAGGCTTTACACTTTATGCTTCCGGCTCGTA
TGTTGTGTGGAATTGTGAGCGGATAACAATTTCACACAGGAAACAGCTATGACCATGATTACGCCAAGCG
CGCAATTAACCCTCACTAAAGGGAACAAAAGCTGGAGCTGCAAGCTTAATGTAGTCTTATGCAATACTCT
TGTAGTCTTGCAACATGGTAACGATGAGTTAGCAACATGCCTTACAAGGAGAGAAAAAGCACCGTGCATG
CCGATTGGTGGAAGTAAGGTGGTACGATCGTGCCTTATTAGGAAGGCAACAGACGGGTCTGACATGGATT
GGACGAACCACTGAATTGCCGCATTGCAGAGATATTGTATTTAAGTGCCTAGCTCGATACAATAAACGGG
TCTCTCTGGTTAGACCAGATCTGAGCCTGGGAGCTCTCTGGCTAACTAGGGAACCCACTGCTTAAGCCTC
AATAAAGCTTGCCTTGAGTGCTTCAAGTAGTGTGTGCCCGTCTGTTGTGTGACTCTGGTAACTAGAGATC
CCTCAGACCCTTTTAGTCAGTGTGGAAAATCTCTAGCAGTGGCGCCCGAACAGGGACCTGAAAGCGAAAG
GGAAACCAGAGCTCTCTCGACGCAGGACTCGGCTTGCTGAAGCGCGCACGGCAAGAGGCGAGGGGCGGCG
ACTGGTGAGTACGCCAAAAATTTTGACTAGCGGAGGCTAGAAGGAGAGAGATGGGTGCGAGAGCGTCAGT
ATTAAGCGGGGGAGAATTAGATCGCGATGGGAAAAAATTCGGTTAAGGCCAGGGGGAAAGAAAAAATATA
AATTAAAACATATAGTATGGGCAAGCAGGGAGCTAGAACGATTCGCAGTTAATCCTGGCCTGTTAGAAAC
ATCAGAAGGCTGTAGACAAATACTGGGACAGCTACAACCATCCCTTCAGACAGGATCAGAAGAACTTAGA
TCATTATATAATACAGTAGCAACCCTCTATTGTGTGCATCAAAGGATAGAGATAAAAGACACCAAGGAAG
CTTTAGACAAGATAGAGGAAGAGCAAAACAAAAGTAAGACCACCGCACAGCAAGCGGCCGCTGATCTTCA
GACCTGGAGGAGGAGATATGAGGGACAATTGGAGAAGTGAATTATATAAATATAAAGTAGTAAAAATTGA
ACCATTAGGAGTAGCACCCACCAAGGCAAAGAGAAGAGTGGTGCAGAGAGAAAAAAGAGCAGTGGGAATA
GGAGCTTTGTTCCTTGGGTTCTTGGGAGCAGCAGGAAGCACTATGGGCGCAGCCTCAATGACGCTGACGG
TACAGGCCAGACAATTATTGTCTGGTATAGTGCAGCAGCAGAACAATTTGCTGAGGGCTATTGAGGCGCA
ACAGCATCTGTTGCAACTCACAGTCTGGGGCATCAAGCAGCTCCAGGCAAGAATCCTGGCTGTGGAAAGA
TACCTAAAGGATCAACAGCTCCTGGGGATTTGGGGTTGCTCTGGAAAACTCATTTGCACCACTGCTGTGC
CTTGGAATGCTAGTTGGAGTAATAAATCTCTGGAACAGATTGGAATCACACGACCTGGATGGAGTGGGAC
AGAGAAATTAACAATTACACAAGCTTAATACACTCCTTAATTGAAGAATCGCAAAACCAGCAAGAAAAGA
ATGAACAAGAATTATTGGAATTAGATAAATGGGCAAGTTTGTGGAATTGGTTTAACATAACAAATTGGCT
GTGGTATATAAAATTATTCATAATGATAGTAGGAGGCTTGGTAGGTTTAAGAATAGTTTTTGCTGTACTT
TCTATAGTGAATAGAGTTAGGCAGGGATATTCACCATTATCGTTTCAGACCCACCTCCCAACCCCGAGGG
GACCCGACAGGCCCGAAGGAATAGAAGAAGAAGGTGGAGAGAGAGACAGAGACAGATCCATTCGATTAGT
GAACGGATCTCGACGGTTAACTTTTAAAAGAAAAGGGGGGATTGGGGGGTACAGTGCAGGGGAAAGAATA
GTAGACATAATAGCAACAGACATACAAACTAAAGAATTACAAAAACAAATTACAAAAATTCAAAATTTTA
TTCCAGTGTGGTGGAATTCTGCAGATATCCAGCACAGTGGCGGCCGCTCGACAATCAACCTCTGGATTAC
AAAATTTGTGAAAGATTGACTGGTATTCTTAACTATGTTGCTCCTTTTACGCTATGTGGATACGCTGCTT
TAATGCCTTTGTATCATGCTATTGCTTCCCGTATGGCTTTCATTTTCTCCTCCTTGTATAAATCCTGGTT
GCTGTCTCTTTATGAGGAGTTGTGGCCCGTTGTCAGGCAACGTGGCGTGGTGTGCACTGTGTTTGCTGAC
GCAACCCCCACTGGTTGGGGCATTGCCACCACCTGTCAGCTCCTTTCCGGGACTTTCGCTTTCCCCCTCC
CTATTGCCACGGCGGAACTCATCGCCGCCTGCCTTGCCCGCTGCTGGACAGGGGCTCGGCTGTTGGGCAC
TGACAATTCCGTGGTGTTGTCGGGGAAGCTGACGTCCTTTCCATGGCTGCTCGCCTGTGTTGCCACCTGG
ATTCTGCGCGGGACGTCCTTCTGCTACGTCCCTTCGGCCCTCAATCCAGCGGACCTTCCTTCCCGCGGCC
TGCTGCCGGCTCTGCGGCCTCTTCCGCGTCTTCGCCTTCGCCCTCAGACGAGTCGGATCTCCCTTTGGGC
CGCCTCCCCGCCTGGAATTCTGCAGATATCCGGACTAGTGATCTAATTCTACCGGGTAGGGGAGGCGCTT
TTCCCAAGGCAGTCTGGAGCATGCGCTTTAGCAGCCCCGCTGGGCACTTGGCGCTACACAAGTGGCCTCT
GGCCTCGCACACATTCCACATCCACCGGTAGGCGCCAACCGGCTCCGTTCTTTGGTGGCCCCTTCGCGCC
ACCTTCTACTCCTCCCCTAGTCAGGAAGTTCCCCCCCGCCCCGCAGCTCGCGTCGTGCAGGACGTGACAA
ATGGAAGTAGCACGTCTCACTAGTCTCGTGCAGATGGACAGCACCGCTGAGCAATGGAAGCGGGTAGGCC
TTTGGGGCAGCGGCCAATAGCAGCTTTGCTCCTTCGCTTTCTGGGCTCAGAGGCTGGGAAGGGGTGGGTC
CGGGGGCGGGCTCAGGGGCGGGCTCAGGGGCGGGGCGGGCGCCCGAAGGTCCTCCGGAGGCCCGGCATTC
TGCACGCTTCAAAAGCGCACGTCTGCCGCGCTGTTCTCCTCTTCCTCATCTCCGGGCCTTTCGACCTGCA
GCCAATATGGGATCGGCCATTGAACAAGATGGATTGCACGCAGGTTCTCCGGCCGCTTGGGTGGAGAGGC
TATTCGGCTATGACTGGGCACAACAGACAATCGGCTGCTCTGATGCCGCCGTGTTCCGGCTGTCAGCGCA
GGGGCGCCCGGTTCTTTTTGTCAAGACCGACCTGTCCGGTGCCCTGAATGAACTGCAGGACGAGGCAGCG
CGGCTATCGTGGCTGGCCACGACGGGCGTTCCTTGCGCAGCTGTGCTCGACGTTGTCACTGAAGCGGGAA
GGGACTGGCTGCTATTGGGCGAAGTGCCGGGGCAGGATCTCCTGTCATCTCACCTTGCTCCTGCCGAGAA
AGTATCCATCATGGCTGATGCAATGCGGCGGCTGCATACGCTTGATCCGGCTACCTGCCCATTCGACCAC
CAAGCGAAACATCGCATCGAGCGAGCACGTACTCGGATGGAAGCCGGTCTTGTCGATCAGGATGATCTGG
ACGAAGAGCATCAGGGGCTCGCGCCAGCCGAACTGTTCGCCAGGCTCAAGGCGCGCATGCCCGACGGCGA
GGATCTCGTCGTGACCCATGGCGATGCCTGCTTGCCGAATATCATGGTGGAAAATGGCCGCTTTTCTGGA
TTCATCGACTGTGGCCGGCTGGGTGTGGCGGACCGCTATCAGGACATAGCGTTGGCTACCCGTGATATTG
CTGAAGAGCTTGGCGGCGAATGGGCTGACCGCTTCCTCGTGCTTTACGGTATCGCCGCTCCCGATTCGCA
GCGCATCGCCTTCTATCGCCTTCTTGACGAGTTCTTCTGAGGGGATCCGTCGAGGGCCCGGTACCTTTAA
GACCAATGACTTACAAGGCAGCTGTAGATCTTAGCCACTTTTTAAAAGAAAAGGGGGGACTGGAAGGGCT
AGACTCGAGCGGCCGCCACTGTGCTGGATATCAACCACTTTGTACAAGAAAGCTGGGTCTAGATATCTCG
AGTGCGGCCGCGAATTCCACCACACTGGACTAGTGGATCCGAGCTCGGTACCAAGCTTTTCCAAAAAGAA
GCAGCACGACTTCTTCTCTCTTGAAGAAGAAGTCGTGCTGCTTCGGGATCTCTATCACTGATAGGGAACT
TATAAGATTCCCAAATCCAAAGACATTTCACGTTTATGGTGATTTCCCAGAACACATAGCGACATGCAAA
TATTGCAGGGCGCCACTCCCCTGTCCCTCACAGCCATCTTCCTGCCAGGGCGCACGCGCGCTGGGTGTTC
CCGCCTAGTGACACTGGGCCGCGATTCCTTGGAGCGGGTTGATGACGTCAGCGTTCGAATTCGGTACCGG
ATCCAGTCGACTGAATTGGTTCCTTTAAAGCCTGCTTTTTTGTACAAACTTGTTGATATCTGCAGAATTC
CACCACACTGGACTAGCTCACTCCCAACGAAGACAAGATCTGCTTTTTGCTTGTACTGGGTCTCTCTGGT
TAGACCAGATCTGAGCCTGGGAGCTCTCTGGCTGCCTAGGGAACCCACTGCTTAAGCCTCAATAAAGCTT
GCCTTGAGTGCTTCAAGTAGTGTGTGCCCGTCTGTTGTGTGACTCTGGTAACTAGAGATCCCTCAGACCC
TTTTAGTCAGTGTGGAAAATCTCTAGCAGTAGTAGTTCATGTCATCTTATTATTCAGTATTTATAACTTG
CAAAGAAATGAATATCAGAGAGTGAGAGGAACTTGTTTATTGCAGCTTATAATGGTTACAAATAAAGCAA
TAGCATCACAAATTTCACAAATAAAGCATTTTTTTCACTGCATTCTAGTTGTGGTTTGTCCAAACTCATC
AATGTATCTTATCATGTCTGGCTCTAGCTATCCCGCCCCTAACTCCGCCCAGTTCCGCCCATTCTCCGCC
CCATGGCTGACTAATTTTTTTTATTTATGCAGAGGCCGAGGCCGCCTCGGCCTCTGAGCTATTCCAGAAG
TAGTGAGGAGGCTTTTTTGGAGGCCTAGGCTTTTGCGTCGAGACGTACCCAATTCGCCCTATAGTGAGTC
GTATTACGCGCGCTCACTGGCCGTCGTTTTACAACGTCGTGACTGGGAAAACCCTGGCGTTACCCAACTT
AATCGCCTTGCAGCACATCCCCCTTTCGCCAGCTGGCGTAATAGCGAAGAGGCCCGCACCGATCGCCCTT
CCCAACAGTTGCGCAGCCTGAATGGCGAATGGCGCG
[124 nt withheld, positions 7527-7650]
C
[91 nt withheld, positions 7652-7742]
A
[49 nt withheld, positions 7744-7792]
CCTTTGACGTTGGAGTCCACGTTCTTT
[37 nt withheld, positions 7820-7856]
ACCCTATCTCGGTCTATTCTTTTGATTTATAAGGGATTTTGCCGATTTCGGCCTATTGGTTAAAAAATGA
GCTGATTTAACAAAAATTTAACGCGAATTTTAACAAAATATTAACGTTTACAATTTCC
Features (pLannotate 1.2.2; 31 found; start..end, strand, type, name):
     27..131     +  promoter       AmpR promoter: bla
    132..992     +  CDS            AmpR: β-lactamase; bla; confers resistance to ampicillin, carbenicillin, and related antibiotics
   1163..1751    +  rep_origin     ori: high-copy-number ColE1/pMB1/pBR322/pUC origin of replication
   1934..2026    +  CDS            lacI (fragment): lac repressor; lacI; The lac repressor binds to the lac operator to inhibit transcription in E. coli. This inhibition can be relieved by adding lactose or isopropyl-β-D-thiogalactopyranoside (IPTG).
   2039..2060    +  protein_bind   CAP binding site: CAP binding activates transcription in the presence of cAMP. E. coli catabolite activator protein
   2075..2105    +  promoter       lac promoter: promoter for the E. coli lac operon
   2113..2129    +  protein_bind   lac operator: The lac repressor binds to the lac operator to inhibit transcription in E. coli. This inhibition can be relieved by adding lactose or isopropyl-β-D-thiogalactopyranoside (IPTG). lac repressor encoded by lacI
   2174..2192    +  promoter       T3 promoter: promoter for bacteriophage T3 RNA polymerase
   2220..2441    +  promoter       RSV promoter: Rous sarcoma virus enhancer/promoter
   2448..2628    +  LTR            5' LTR (truncated): truncated 5' long terminal repeat (LTR) from HIV-1
   2672..2797    +  misc_feature   HIV-1 Ψ: packaging signal of human immunodeficiency virus type 1
   2781..3144    +  CDS            HIV-1 gag (fragment): gag protein from human immunodeficiency virus 1; gag
   3239..3575    +  ncRNA          RRE: Accession: RF00036 - HIV Rev response element
   3611..4000    +  CDS            env (fragment): ENV_HV1H2 - Experimental evidence at protein level: Swiss-Prot protein existence level 1. [Transmembrane protein gp41]: Acts as a class I viral fusion protein. Under the current model, the protein has at least 3 conformational states: pre-fusion native state, pre-hairpin intermediate state, and post-fusion hairpin state. During fusion of viral and target intracellular membranes, the coiled coil regions (heptad repeats) assume a trimer-of-hairpins structure, positioning the fusion peptide in close proximity to the C-terminal region of the ectodomain. The formation of this structure appears to d
   4012..4129    +  misc_feature   cPPT/CTS: central polypurine tract and central termination sequence of HIV-1
   4183..4771    +  misc_feature   WPRE: woodchuck hepatitis virus posttranscriptional regulatory element
   4814..5313    +  promoter       PGK promoter: mouse phosphoglycerate kinase 1 promoter
   5327..6130    +  CDS            NeoR/KanR: aminoglycoside phosphotransferase from Tn5; aph(3')-II (or nptII); confers resistance to neomycin, kanamycin, and G418 (Geneticin®)
   6151..6267    +  CDS            nef (fragment): NEF_HV1LA - Experimental evidence at protein level: Swiss-Prot protein existence level 1. Extracellular Nef protein targets CD4(+) T-lymphocytes for apoptosis by interacting with CXCR4 surface receptors. From Human immunodeficiency virus type 1 group M subtype B (isolate Lai) (HIV-1).
   6264..6288    +  protein_bind   attB2: mutant version of attB; recombination site for the Gateway® BP reaction BP Clonase™
   6368..6386    +  CDS            VN155(I152L) (fragment): improved N-terminal fragment of mVenus for use in bimolecular fluorescence complementation (BiFC) (Kodama and Hu, 2010)
   6396..6414    -  CDS            VN155(I152L) (fragment): improved N-terminal fragment of mVenus for use in bimolecular fluorescence complementation (BiFC) (Kodama and Hu, 2010)
   6418..6437    -  promoter       PLtetO-1 promoter (fragment): modified phage lambda PL promoter with tet operator sites (Lutz and Bujard, 1997)
   6436..6636    -  promoter       H1 promoter (fragment): human H1 RNA promoter
   6679..6703    -  protein_bind   attB1: mutant version of attB; recombination site for the Gateway® BP reaction BP Clonase™
   6738..6958    +  LTR            3' LTR (ΔU3) (fragment): self-inactivating 3' long terminal repeat (LTR) from HIV-1
   7030..7151    +  polyA_signal   SV40 poly(A) signal: SV40 polyadenylation signal
   7170..7305    +  rep_origin     SV40 ori: SV40 origin of replication
   7338..7356    -  promoter       T7 promoter: promoter for bacteriophage T7 RNA polymerase
   7364..7519    +  CDS            lacZα (fragment): LacZα fragment of β-galactosidase; lacZ fragment
   7527..7982    +  rep_origin     f1 ori (sequence partly withheld): f1 bacteriophage origin of replication; arrow indicates direction of (+) strand synthesis
