[The description below was written by a language model from this plasmid's Addgene catalogue record and pLannotate feature annotations shown in this document.]
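Description:
pLenti X2 Neo/pTER shEGFP#1 (w21-2) is a third-generation, self-inactivating HIV-1-based lentiviral RNAi vector built on the p156RRL-sinPPT-CMV-GFP-PRE/Nhe I backbone. It carries a short hairpin RNA against enhanced GFP. In bacteria it is maintained as a high-copy plasmid through a ColE1/pUC-type origin with ampicillin resistance (bla). It also retains an f1 origin, lac/lacZα remnants, T3 and T7 promoters, and an SV40 origin and poly(A) signal outside the viral unit. The transfer cassette begins with an RSV promoter fused to a truncated 5' LTR, which makes genomic RNA production Tat-independent. This is followed by the Ψ packaging signal with a gag fragment, the Rev response element, an env fragment and the cPPT/CTS. These elements support packaging, nuclear export and nuclear import of the vector genome.

Downstream lie a WPRE and a mouse PGK promoter driving NeoR, which allows G418 selection of transduced mammalian cells. The roughly 65 bp shRNA insert sits under an H1 promoter carrying a tet operator element (H1/TO, derived from pTER), so expression should be repressible in cells expressing the Tet repressor. This cassette is in reverse orientation, flanked by attB1 and attB2 Gateway recombination scars, and is placed just upstream of the annotated ΔU3 3' LTR fragment, consistent with the stated 3' LTR insertion. Sequences placed in the 3' LTR U3 region are copied to the 5' LTR during reverse transcription, so the integrated provirus would carry two copies of the shRNA cassette. The two short inverted "VN155" hits are most likely the GFP-derived arms of the hairpin rather than coding sequence. The construct is used to knock down EGFP, typically as a control or test hairpin in stable or inducible depletion experiments.
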