Addgene plasmid #17479: pLenti X2 Neo/pTER shEGFP#1 (w21-2)
Purpose: 3rd gen lentiviral eGFP shRNA #1 (H1/TO promoter), 3’LTR insertion, Neo
Depositing lab: Eric Campeau & Paul Kaufman. Depositing organization: University of Massachusetts, Worcester. Publication: A versatile viral system for expression and depletion of proteins in mammalian cells. Campeau E, Ruhl VE, Rodier F, Smith CL, Rahmberg BL, Fuss JO, Campisi J, Yaswen P, Cooper PK, Kaufman PD.. PLoS One. 2009 Aug 6;4(8):e6529. 10.1371/journal.pone.0006529 PubMed 19657394.
Backbone
  Vector backbone: p156RRL-sinPPT-CMV-GFP-PRE/Nhe I
  Backbone size w/o insert (bp): 7919
  Vector type: Lentiviral, RNAi
  Selectable markers: Neomycin (select with G418)
Growth in bacteria
  Bacterial resistance: Ampicillin, 100 μg/mL
  Growth temperature: 37°C
  Growth strain: Stbl3
  Growth instructions: Stbl3, 37oC
  Copy number: High Copy
Gene/Insert
  Gene/Insert name: Enhanced green fluorescent protein shRNA #1 (alt name: shGFP #1)
  Insert size (bp): 65
  Cloning method: Restriction Enzyme; 5′ cloning site Bgl II (destroyed during cloning); 3′ cloning site Hind III (not destroyed)
  Sequencing primers: 5′ n/a
Terms and licenses: Academic/Nonprofit Terms; Industry Terms: Not Available to Industry
Depositor comments: shRNA oligo sequence - CGAAGCAGCACGACTTCTTCTTCAAGAGAGAAGAAGTCGTGCTGCTTCTTTTT
How to cite: pLenti X2 Neo/pTER shEGFP#1 (w21-2) was a gift from Eric Campeau & Paul Kaufman (Addgene plasmid # 17479 ; http://n2t.net/addgene:17479 ; RRID:Addgene_17479)
