>Addgene plasmid #17479 | pLenti X2 Neo/pTER shEGFP#1 (w21-2) | addgene partial sequence | sequence record 25936 | 17479 with H1
CTTTGGATTTGGGATCTTATAAGTTCCCTATCAGTGATAGAGATCCCGAAGCAGCACGACTTCTTCTTCA
AGAGAGAAGAAGTCGTGCTGCTTCTTTTTGGAAAAGCTTGGTACCGAGCTCGGATCCACTAGTCCAGTGT
GGTGGAATTCGCGGCCGCACTCGAGATATCTAGACCCAGCTTTCTTGTACAAAGTGGTTGATATCCAGCA
CAGTGGCGGCCGCTCGAGTCTAGCCCTTCCAGTCCCCCCTTTTCTTTTAAAAAGTGGCTAAGATCTACAG
CTGCCTTGTAAGTCATTGGTCTTAAAGGTACCGGGCCCTCGACGGATCCCCTCAGAAGAACTCGTCAAGA
AGGCGATAGAAGGCGATGCGCTGCGAATCGGGAGCGGCGATACCGTAAAGCACGAGGAAGCGGTCAGCCC
ATTCGCCGCCAAGCTCTTCAGCAATATCACGGGTAGCCAACGCTATGTCCTGATAGCGGTCCGCCACACC
CAGCCGGCCACAGTCGATGAATCCAGAAAAGCGGCCATTTTCCACCATGATATTCGGCAAGCAGGCATCG
CCATGGGTCACGACGAGATCCTCGCCGTCGGGCATGCGCGCCTTGAGCCTGGCGAACAGTTCGGCTGGCG
CGAGCCCCTGATGCTCTTCGTCCAGATCATCCTGATCGACAAGACCGGCTTCCATCCGAGTACGTGCTCG
CTCGATGCGATGTTTC
